Addgene plasmid #188053: pAG8Ha-PU.1_DBD(168-270)
Purpose: Expresses His8-PU.1_DBD(168-270) with a TEV site for removal of the His8 tag.
Depositing lab: David Libich. Depositing organization: University of Texas Health Science Center at San Antonio. Publication: Phase separation of the oncogenic fusion protein EWS::FLI1 is modulated by its DNA-binding domain. Selig EE, Sohn EJ, Stoja A, Moreno-Romero AK, Akula S, Xu X, Bishop AJR, Libich DS. Proc Natl Acad Sci U S A. 2025 May 20;122(20):e2221823122. doi: 10.1073/pnas.2221823122. Epub 2025 May 16. PubMed 40377985.
Backbone
  Vector backbone: pET11
  Backbone size w/o insert (bp): 4500
  Total vector size (bp): 4866
  Vector type: Bacterial Expression
Growth in bacteria
  Bacterial resistance: Ampicillin, 100 μg/mL
  Growth temperature: 37°C
  Growth strain: DH5alpha
  Copy number: Unknown
Gene/Insert
  Gene/Insert name: SPI1 (alt names: Transcription factor PU.1; PU.1)
  Species: H. sapiens (human)
  Insert size (bp): 366
  Mutation: deleted amino acids 1-167
  Entrez Gene: SPI1 (a.k.a. AGM10, OF, PU.1, SFPI1, SPI-1, SPI-A)
  Promoter: T7
  Tag / fusion protein: His8 (N terminal on insert)
  Cloning method: Restriction Enzyme; 5′ cloning site KasI (unknown if destroyed); 3′ cloning site BamH1 (unknown if destroyed)
  Sequencing primers: 5′ T7; 3′ T7 reverse
Terms and licenses: Academic/Nonprofit Terms; Industry Terms: Not Available to Industry
Depositor comments: insert is codon optimized for E. coli expression
How to cite: pAG8Ha-PU.1_DBD(168-270) was a gift from David Libich (Addgene plasmid # 188053 ; http://n2t.net/addgene:188053 ; RRID:Addgene_188053)
