[The description below was written by a language model from this plasmid's Addgene catalogue record and pLannotate feature annotations shown in this document.]
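Description:
pAG8Ha-PU.1_DBD(168-270) is a bacterial expression plasmid built on a pET11-type backbone for producing the DNA-binding domain of the human transcription factor PU.1 (gene SPI1) in E. coli. It replicates from a ColE1/pBR322-type origin accompanied by the rop gene and the bom mobility region, an arrangement that generally keeps copy number moderate, although the record lists copy number as unknown. Selection is by ampicillin through the β-lactamase gene and its own promoter. The annotation also detects a tet promoter and several fragments of the tetracycline efflux gene flanking the expression cassette. These are pBR322 remnants interrupted by the cassette and are not a listed selection marker. The catalogue gives a total size of 4,866 bp, while the sequenced record is 4,925 nt, a small discrepancy the record does not explain.

The expression cassette runs from a T7 promoter through the phage T7 gene 10 ribosome binding site into an N-terminal 8xHis tag. A short element matched to a TEV protease cleavage site follows, and then the SPI1 coding segment for residues 168–270 (amino acids 1–167 deleted), ending at a T7 terminator. The insert is codon optimized for E. coli and was cloned between KasI and BamHI sites. A short fragment resembling the T7 gene 10B-derived SET1 tag is annotated between the insert and the terminator. It is probably residual vector sequence, since the stated product carries no such tag.

Transcription requires T7 RNA polymerase, so expression needs a host that supplies it. No lac operator or lacI was annotated. The His8 tag allows metal-affinity purification and can then be removed with TEV protease to yield the isolated domain. The associated publication concerns how a DNA-binding domain modulates phase separation of the EWS::FLI1 fusion protein.
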