Features (pLannotate 1.2.2; 19 found; start..end, strand, type, name):
     10..39      +  promoter       tet promoter: E. coli promoter for tetracycline efflux protein gene
     87..191     +  CDS            TcR (fragment): tetracycline efflux protein; tet; confers resistance to tetracycline
    214..261     -  terminator     T7 terminator: transcription terminator for bacteriophage T7 RNA polymerase
    269..318     -  CDS            SET1 (fragment): solubility-enhancement tag derived from T7 phage gene 10B
    329..637     -  CDS            SPI1 (fragment): SPI1_HUMAN - Experimental evidence at protein level: Swiss-Prot protein existence level 1. Binds to the PU-box, a purine-rich DNA sequence (5'-GAGGAA- 3') that can act as a lymphoid-specific enhancer. This protein is a transcriptional activator that may be specifically involved in the differentiation or activation of macrophages or B-cells. Also binds RNA and may modulate pre-mRNA splicing (By similarity). From Homo sapiens (Human).
    642..662     -  CDS            capTEV™ (fragment): composite tag for in vivo biotinylation, TEV protease cleavage, and 6xHis tagging
    668..691     -  CDS            8xHis: 8xHis affinity tag
    706..728     -  RBS            RBS: efficient ribosome binding site from bacteriophage T7 gene 10 (Olins and Rangwala, 1989)
    760..778     -  promoter       T7 promoter: promoter for bacteriophage T7 RNA polymerase
    800..875     +  CDS            TcR (fragment): tetracycline efflux protein; tet; confers resistance to tetracycline
    876..1040    +  CDS            TcR (fragment): tetracycline efflux protein; tet; confers resistance to tetracycline
   1070..1759    +  CDS            TcR (fragment): tetracycline efflux protein; tet; confers resistance to tetracycline
   1759..1841    +  CDS            TcR (fragment): tetracycline efflux protein; tet; confers resistance to tetracycline
   2083..2463    -  CDS            YPB1_ECOLX: Protein predicted: Swiss-Prot protein existence level 4. From Escherichia coli.
   2480..2671    +  CDS            rop: Rop protein, which maintains plasmids at low copy number; rop
   2773..2912    +  misc_feature   bom: basis of mobility region from pBR322
   3098..3686    -  rep_origin     ori: high-copy-number ColE1/pMB1/pBR322/pUC origin of replication
   3857..4717    -  CDS            AmpR: β-lactamase; bla; confers resistance to ampicillin, carbenicillin, and related antibiotics
   4718..4822    -  promoter       AmpR promoter: bla
>Addgene plasmid #188053 | pAG8Ha-PU.1_DBD(168-270) | addgene full sequence | sequence record 376754 | Addgene NGS Result
TTCTCATGTTTGACAGCTTATCATCCGATAAGCTTTAATGCGGTAGTTTATCACAGTTAAATTGCTAACG
CAGTCAGGCACCGTGTATGAAATCTAACAATGCGCTCATCGTCATCCTCGGCACCGTCACCCTGGATGCT
GTAGGCATAGGCTTGGTTATGCCGGTACTGCCGGGCCTCTTGCGGGATATCCGGATATAGTTCCTCCTTT
CAGCAAAAAACCCCTCAAGACCCGTTTAGAGGCCCCAAGGGGTTATGCTAGTTATTGCTCAGCGGTGGCA
GCAGCCAACTCAGCTTCCTTTCGGGCTTTGTTAGCAGCCGGATCCTTAGTGCGGCGGGTGACGACGTTCC
GCCAGGCCACCACGACCCAGAACCTCACCGCTAAACTGATAGGTCAGCTTTTTCTTAACTTTCTTCACTT
CGCCGGTTTTACCATAGTTACGCAGCGCACGCGCCATCTTTTGGTAGGTCATTTTCTTACGGTTGCCTTT
CTGGATACCCCAACGGTGCGCCAGCGCCTCTTTGTGTTTGCTGCTAAATTGGAAGGTGCCCTTATCTTTG
TCCACCCACCAAATGCTATCCTTCATGTCACCGCTACGCAGCAGGTCCAGCAGGAACTGGTACAGACGGA
TTTTCTTGGCGCCCTGAAAATAAAGATTCTCGCTAGCATGGTGATGGTGGTGGTGATGGTGGTCCATATG
GTATATCTCCTTCTTAAAGTTAAACAAAATTATTTCTAGAGGGAAACCGTTGTGGTCTCCCTATAGTGAG
TCGTATTAATTTCGCGGGATCGAGATCTCGATCCTCTACGCCGGACGCATCGTGGCCGGCATCACCGGCG
CTACAGGTGCGGTTGCTTGCGCCTATATCGCCGACCCGGCATCACCGGCGCTACAGGTGCGGTTGCTTGC
GCCTATATCGCCGACATCACCGATGGGGAAGATCGGGCTCGCCACTTCGGGCTCATGAGCGCTTGTTTCG
GCGTGGGTATGGTGGCAGGCCCCGTGGCCGTGGGACTGTTGGGCTCCATCTCCTTGCATGGGGACTGTTG
GGCTCCATCTCCTTGCATGGGGGGACTGTTGGGCTCCATCTCCTTGCATGCACCATTCCTTGCGGCGGCG
GTGCTCAACGGCCTCAACCTACTACTGGGCTGCTTCCTAATGCAGGAGTCGCATAAGGGAGAGCGTCAAC
CGATGCCCTTGAGAGCCTTCAACCCAGTCAGCTCCTTCCGGTGGGCGCGGGGCATGACTATCGTCGCCGC
ACTTATGACTGTCTTCTTTATCATGCAACTCGTAGGACAGGTGCCGGCAGCGCTCTGGGTCATTTTCGGC
GAGGACCGCTTTCGCTGGAGCGCGACGATGATCGGCCTGTCGCTTGCGGTATTCGGAATCTTGCACGCCC
TCGCTCAAGCCTTCGTCACTGGTCCCGCCACCAAACGTTTCGGCGAGAAGCAGGCCATTATCGCCGGCAT
GGCGGCCGACGCGCTGGGCTACGTCTTGCTGGCGTTCGCGACGCGAGGCTGGATGGCCTTCCCCATTATG
ATTCTTCTCGCTTCCGGCGGCATCGGGATGCCCGCGTTGCAGGCCATGCTGTCCAGGCAGGTAGATGACG
ACCATCAGGGACAGCTTCAAGGATCGCTCGCGGCTCTTACCAGCCTAACTTCGATCATTGGACCGCTGAT
CGTCACGGCGATTTATGCCGCCTCGGCGAGCACATGGAACGGGTTGGCATGGATTGTAGGTGCCGCCCTA
TACCTTGTCATGGATTGTAGGTGCCGCCCTATACCTTGTCTGCCTCCCCGCGTTGCGTCGCGGTGCATGG
AGCCGGGCCACCTCGACCTGAATGGAAGCCGGCGGCACCTCGCTAACGGATTCACCACTCCAAGAATTGG
AGCCAATCAATTCTTGCGGAGAACTGTGAATGCGCAAACCAACCCTTGGCAGAACATATCCATCGCGTCC
GCCATCTCCAGCAGCCGCACGCGGCGCATCTCGGGCAGCGTTGGGTCCTGGCCACGGGTGTGCATGATCG
TGCTCCTGTCGTTGAGGACCCGGCTAGGCTGGCGGGGTTGCCTTACTGGTTAGCAGAATGAATCACCGAT
ACGCGAGCGAACGTGAAGCGACTGCTGCTGCAAAACGTCTGCGACCTGAGCAACAACATGAATGGTCTTC
GGTTTCCGTGTTTCGTAAAGTCTGGAAACGCGGAAGTCAGCGCCCTGCACCATTATGTTCCGGATCTGCA
TCGCAGGATGCTGCTGGCTACCCTGTGGAACACCTACATCTGTATTAACGAAGCGCTGGCATTGACCCTG
AGTGATTTTTCTCTGGTCCCGCCGCATCCATACCGCCAGTTGTTTACCCTCACGACGTTCCAGTAACCGG
GCATGTTCATCATCAGTAACCCGTATCGTGAGCATCCTCTCTCGTTTCATCGGTATCATTACCCCCATGA
ACAGAAATCCCCCTTACACGGAGGCATCAGTGACCAAACAGGAAAAAACCGCCCTTAACATGGCCCGCTT
TATCAGAAGCCAGACATTAACGCTTCTGGAGAAACTCAACGAGCTGGACGCGGATGAACAGGCAGACATC
TGTGAATCGCTTCACGACCACGCTGATGAGCTTTACCGCAGCTGCCTCGCGCGTTTCGGTGATGACGGTG
AAAACCTCTGACACATGCAGCTCCCGGAGACGGTCACAGCTTGTCTGTAAGCGGATGCCGGGAGCAGACA
AGCCCGTCAGGGCGCGTCAGCGGGTGTTGGCGGGTGTCGGGGCGCAGCCATGACCCAGTCACGTAGCGAT
AGCGGAGTGTATACTGGCTTAACTATGCGGCATCAGAGCAGATTGTACTGAGAGTGCACCATTGCGGTGT
GAAATACCGCACAGATGCGTAAGGAGAAAATACCGCATCAGGCGCTCTTCCGCTTCCTCGCTCACTGACT
CGCTGCGCTCGGTCGTTCGGCTGCGGCGAGCGGTATCAGCTCACTCAAAGGCGGTAATACGGTTATCCAC
AGAATCAGGGGATAACGCAGGAAAGAACATGTGAGCAAAAGGCCAGCAAAAGGCCAGGAACCGTAAAAAG
GCCGCGTTGCTGGCGTTTTTCCATAGGCTCCGCCCCCCTGACGAGCATCACAAAAATCGACGCTCAAGTC
AGAGGTGGCGAAACCCGACAGGACTATAAAGATACCAGGCGTTTCCCCCTGGAAGCTCCCTCGTGCGCTC
TCCTGTTCCGACCCTGCCGCTTACCGGATACCTGTCCGCCTTTCTCCCTTCGGGAAGCGTGGCGCTTTCT
CATAGCTCACGCTGTAGGTATCTCAGTTCGGTGTAGGTCGTTCGCTCCAAGCTGGGCTGTGTGCACGAAC
CCCCCGTTCAGCCCGACCGCTGCGCCTTATCCGGTAACTATCGTCTTGAGTCCAACCCGGTAAGACACGA
CTTATCGCCACTGGCAGCAGCCACTGGTAACAGGATTAGCAGAGCGAGGTATGTAGGCGGTGCTACAGAG
TTCTTGAAGTGGTGGCCTAACTACGGCTACACTAGAAGGACAGTATTTGGTATCTGCGCTCTGCTGAAGC
CAGTTACCTTCGGAAAAAGAGTTGGTAGCTCTTGATCCGGCAAACAAACCACCGCTGGTAGCGGTGGTTT
TTTTGTTTGCAAGCAGCAGATTACGCGCAGAAAAAAAGGATCTCAAGAAGATCCTTTGATCTTTTCTACG
GGGTCTGACGCTCAGTGGAACGAAAACTCACGTTAAGGGATTTTGGTCATGAGATTATCAAAAAGGATCT
TCACCTAGATCCTTTTAAATTAAAAATGAAGTTTTAAATCAATCTAAAGTATATATGAGTAAACTTGGTC
TGACAGTTACCAATGCTTAATCAGTGAGGCACCTATCTCAGCGATCTGTCTATTTCGTTCATCCATAGTT
GCCTGACTCCCCGTCGTGTAGATAACTACGATACGGGAGGGCTTACCATCTGGCCCCAGTGCTGCAATGA
TACCGCGAGACCCACGCTCACCGGCTCCAGATTTATCAGCAATAAACCAGCCAGCCGGAAGGGCCGAGCG
CAGAAGTGGTCCTGCAACTTTATCCGCCTCCATCCAGTCTATTAATTGTTGCCGGGAAGCTAGAGTAAGT
AGTTCGCCAGTTAATAGTTTGCGCAACGTTGTTGCCATTGCTGCAGGCATCGTGGTGTCACGCTCGTCGT
TTGGTATGGCTTCATTCAGCTCCGGTTCCCAACGATCAAGGCGAGTTACATGATCCCCCATGTTGTGCAA
AAAAGCGGTTAGCTCCTTCGGTCCTCCGATCGTTGTCAGAAGTAAGTTGGCCGCAGTGTTATCACTCATG
GTTATGGCAGCACTGCATAATTCTCTTACTGTCATGCCATCCGTAAGATGCTTTTCTGTGACTGGTGAGT
ACTCAACCAAGTCATTCTGAGAATAGTGTATGCGGCGACCGAGTTGCTCTTGCCCGGCGTCAACACGGGA
TAATACCGCGCCACATAGCAGAACTTTAAAAGTGCTCATCATTGGAAAACGTTCTTCGGGGCGAAAACTC
TCAAGGATCTTACCGCTGTTGAGATCCAGTTCGATGTAACCCACTCGTGCACCCAACTGATCTTCAGCAT
CTTTTACTTTCACCAGCGTTTCTGGGTGAGCAAAAACAGGAAGGCAAAATGCCGCAAAAAAGGGAATAAG
GGCGACACGGAAATGTTGAATACTCATACTCTTCCTTTTTCAATATTATTGAAGCATTTATCAGGGTTAT
TGTCTCATGAGCGGATACATATTTGAATGTATTTAGAAAAATAAACAAATAGGGGTTCCGCGCACATTTC
CCCGAAAAGTGCCACCTGACGTCTAAGAAACCATTATTATCATGACATTAACCTATAAAAATAGGCGTAT
CACGAGGCCCTTTCGTCTTCAAGAA
